>Addgene plasmid #203474 | pAG416GAL10-SV-A_3C | addgene full sequence | sequence record 402644 | Addgene NGS Result
TTGAGATCCTTTTTTTCTGCGCGTAATCTGCTGCTTGCAAACAAAAAAACCACCGCTACCAGCGGTGGTT
TGTTTGCCGGATCAAGAGCTACCAACTCTTTTTCCGAAGGTAACTGGCTTCAGCAGAGCGCAGATACCAA
ATACTGTTCTTCTAGTGTAGCCGTAGTTAGGCCACCACTTCAAGAACTCTGTAGCACCGCCTACATACCT
CGCTCTGCTAATCCTGTTACCAGTGGCTGCTGCCAGTGGCGATAAGTCGTGTCTTACCGGGTTGGACTCA
AGACGATAGTTACCGGATAAGGCGCAGCGGTCGGGCTGAACGGGGGGTTCGTGCACACAGCCCAGCTTGG
AGCGAACGACCTACACCGAACTGAGATACCTACAGCGTGAGCTATGAGAAAGCGCCACGCTTCCCGAAGG
GAGAAAGGCGGACAGGTATCCGGTAAGCGGCAGGGTCGGAACAGGAGAGCGCACGAGGGAGCTTCCAGGG
GGAAACGCCTGGTATCTTTATAGTCCTGTCGGGTTTCGCCACCTCTGACTTGAGCGTCGATTTTTGTGAT
GCTCGTCAGGGGGGCGGAGCCTATGGAAAAACGCCAGCAACGCGGCCTTTTTACGGTTCCTGGCCTTTTG
CTGGCCTTTTGCTCACATGTTCTTTCCTGCGTTATCCCCTGATTCTGTGGATAACCGTATTACCGCCTTT
GAGTGAGCTGATACCGCTCGCCGCAGCCGAACGACCGAGCGCAGCGAGTCAGTGAGCGAGGAAGCGGAAG
AGCGCCCAATACGCAAACCGCCTCTCCCCGCGCGTTGGCCGATTCATTAATGCAGCTGGCACGACAGGTT
TCCCGACTGGAAAGCGGGCAGTGAGCGCAACGCAATTAATGTGAGTTAGCTCACTCATTAGGCACCCCAG
GCTTTACACTTTATGCTTCCGGCTCGTATGTTGTGTGGAATTGTGAGCGGATAACAATTTCACACAGGAA
ACAGCTATGACCATGATTACGCCAAGCGCGCAATTAACCCTCACTAAAGGGAACAAAAGCTGGAGCTCTA
TGACCATGATTACGCCAAGCGGGGTGTGTTGTTGGTGGGTTGGGTGTATAGTTTTTTCTCCTTGACGTTA
AAGTATAGAGGTATATTAACAATTTTTTGTTGATACTTTTATGACATTTGAATAAGAAGTAATACAAACT
GAAAATGTTGAAAGTATTAGTTAAAGTGGTTATGCAGCTTTTCCATTTATATATCTGTTAATAGATCAAA
AATCATCGCTTCGCTGATTAATTACCCCAGAAATAAGGCTAAAAAACTAATCGCATTATCATCCTATGGT
TGTTAATTTGATTCGTTAATTTGAAGGTTTGTGGGGCCAGGTTACTGCCAATTTTTCCTCTTCATAACCA
TAAAAGCTAGTATTGTAGAATCTTTATTGTTCGGAGCAGTGCGGCGCGAGGCACATCTGCGTTTCAGGAA
CGCGACCGGTGAAGACGAGGACGCACGGAGGAGAGTCTTCCGTCGGAGGGCTGTCGCCCGCTCGGCGGCT
TCTAATCCGTACTTCAATATAGCAATGAGCAGTTAAGCGTATTACTGAAAGTTCCAAAGAGAAGGTTTTT
TTAGGCTAAGATAATGGGGCTCTTTACATTTCCACAACATATAAGTAAGATTAGATATGGATATGTATAT
GGTGGTAATGCCATGTAATATGATTATTAAACTTCTTTGCGTCCATCCAAAAAAAAAGTAAGAATTTTTG
AAAATTCAATATAAATGTCTAAAGGTGAAGAATTATTCAGAATTCCAGCTGACCACCGACTAGTGGATCC
CCCATCACAAGTTTGTACAAAAAAGCAGGCTACAAAATGGGTTTCGACCCCGCCGTCATGAAGATCATGG
GCAATGTGGACTCTTTTGTCACCCTCTCGGGTACTAAACCCATCTGGACTATGTCCTGCCTCTGGATTGG
CGGTCGCAATCTGATTGCTCCTTCCCACGCATTCGTCTCCGACGAGTACGAGATCACCCACATCCGCGTT
GGATCGCGCACGCTTGACGTGTCGCGTGTTACGCGGGTGGATGACGGTGAGCTGTCTCTACTCTCGGTGC
CGGATGGGCCGGAGCATAAGAGCTTGATCCGCTACATCCGATCTGCTTCCCCCAAATCTGGTATACTAGC
CTCCAAATTCTCTGACACTCCTGTCTTTGTTTCTTTCTGGAATGGCAAGTCCCACTCCACCCCCCTCCCC
GGGGTCGTGGACGAGAAAGACTCGTTCACGTACCGCTGCTCATCTTTCCAAGGCTTGTGCGGTTCGCCGA
TGATTGCCACTGATCCTGGCGGCTTGGGTATCCTCGGTATCCACGTCGCTGGGGTGGCTGGCTACAACGG
CTTCTCCGCACGCCTCACCCCCGAGCGTGTCCAAGCTTTCCTTTCCCACCTGGCTACACCCCAATAAAAC
CCAGCTTTCTTGTACTAAGTGGTGATGGGCTGCAGGAATTCGATATCAAGCTTATCGATACCGTCGACCT
CGAGTCATGTAATTAGTTATGTCACGCTTACATTCACGCCCTCCCCCCACATCCGCTCTAACCGAAAAGG
AAGGAGTTAGACAACCTGAAGTCTAGGTCCCTATTTATTTTTTTATAGTTATGTTAGTATTAAGAACGTT
ATTTATATTTCAAATTTTTCTTTTTTTTCTGTACAGACGCGTGTACGCATGTAACATTATACTGAAAACC
TTGCTTGAGAAGGTTTTGGGACGCTCGAAGGCTTTAATTTGCGGCCGGTACCCAATTCGCCCTATAGTGA
GTCGTATTACGCGCGCTCACTGGCCGTCGTTTTACAACGTCGTGACTGGGAAAACCCTGGCGTTACCCAA
CTTAATCGCCTTGCAGCACATCCCCCTTTCGCCAGCTGGCGTAATAGCGAAGAGGCCCGCACCGATCGCC
CTTCCCAACAGTTGCGCAGCCTGAATGGCGAATGG
[124 nt withheld, positions 2976-3099]
C
[91 nt withheld, positions 3101-3191]
A
[49 nt withheld, positions 3193-3241]
CCTTTGACGTTGGAGTCCACGTTCTTT
[37 nt withheld, positions 3269-3305]
ACCCTATCTCGGTCTATTCTTTTGATTTATAAGGGATTTTGCCGATTTCGGCCTATTGGTTAAAAAATGA
GCTGATTTAACAAAAATTTAACGCGAATTTTAACAAAATATTAACGCTTACAATTTCCTGATGCGGTATT
TTCTCCTTACGCATCTGTGCGGTATTTCACACCGCATAGGGTAATAACTGATATAATTAAATTGAAGCTC
TAATTTGTGAGTTTAGTATACATGCATTTACTTATAATACAGTTTTTTAGTTTTGCTGGCCGCATCTTCT
CAAATATGCTTCCCAGCCTGCTTTTCTGTAACGTTCACCCTCTACCTTAGCATCCCTTCCCTTTGCAAAT
AGTCCTCTTCCAACAATAATAATGTCAGATCCTGTAGAGACCACATCATCCACGGTTCTATACTGTTGAC
CCAATGCGTCTCCCTTGTCATCTAAACCCACACCGGGTGTCATAATCAACCAATCGTAACCTTCATCTCT
TCCACCCATGTCTCTTTGAGCAATAAAGCCGATAACAAAATCTTTGTCGCTCTTCGCAATGTCAACAGTA
CCCTTAGTATATTCTCCAGTAGATAGGGAGCCCTTGCATGACAATTCTGCTAACATCAAAAGGCCTCTAG
GTTCCTTTGTTACTTCTTCTGCCGCCTGCTTCAAACCGCTAACAATACCTGGGCCCACCACACCGTGTGC
ATTCGTAATGTCTGCCCATTCTGCTATTCTGTATACACCCGCAGAGTACTGCAATTTGACTGTATTACCA
ATGTCAGCAAATTTTCTGTCTTCGAAGAGTAAAAAATTGTACTTGGCGGATAATGCCTTTAGCGGCTTAA
CTGTGCCCTCCATGGAAAAATCAGTCAAGATATCCACATGTGTTTTTAGTAAACAAATTTTGGGACCTAA
TGCTTCAACTAACTCCAGTAATTCCTTGGTGGTACGAACATCCAATGAAGCACACAAGTTTGTTTGCTTT
TCGTGCATGATATTAAATAGCTTGGCAGCAACAGGACTAGGATGAGTAGCAGCACGTTCCTTATATGTAG
CTTTCGACATGATTTATCTTCGTTTCCTGCAGGTTTTTGTTCTGTGCAGTTGGGTTAAGAATACTGGGCA
ATTTCATGTTTCTTCAACACTACATATGCGTATATATACCAATCTAAGTCTGTGCTCCTTCCTTCGTTCT
TCCTTCTGTTCGGAGATTACCGAATCAAAAAAATTTCAAGGAAACCGAAATCAAAAAAAAGAATAAAAAA
AAAATGATGAATTGAAAAGGTGGTATGGTGCACTCTCAGTACAATCTGCTCTGATGCCGCATAGTTAAGC
CAGCCCCGACACCCGCCAACACCCGCTGACGCGCCCTGACGGGCTTGTCTGCTCCCGGCATCCGCTTACA
GACAAGCTGTGACCGTCTCCGGGAGCTGCATGTGTCAGAGGTTTTCACCGTCATCACCGAAACGCGCGAG
ACGAAAGGGCCTCGTGATACGCCTATTTTTATAGGTTAATGTCATGATAATAATGGTTTCTTAGACGGAT
CGCTTGCCTGTAACTTACACGCGCCTCGTATCTTTTAATGATGGAATAATTTGGGAATTTACTCTGTGTT
TATTTATTTTTATGTTTTGTATTTGGATTTTAGAAAGTAAATAAAGAAGGTAGAAGAGTTACGGAATGAA
GAAAAAAAAATAAACAAAGGTTTAAAAAATTTCAACAAAAAGCGTACTTTACATATATATTTATTAGACA
AGAAAAGCAGATTAAATAGATATACATTCGATTAACGATAAGTAAAATGTAAAATCACAGGATTTTCGTG
TGTGGTCTTCTACACAGACAAGATGAAACAATTCGGCATTAATACCTGAGAGCAGGAAGAGCAAGATAAA
AGGTAGTATTTGTTGGCGATCCCCCTAGAGTCTTTTACATCTTCGGAAAACAAAAACTATTTTTTCTTTA
ATTTCTTTTTTTACTTTCTATTTTTAATTTATATATTTATATTAAAAAATTTAAATTATAATTATTTTTA
TAGCACGTGATGAAAAGGACCCAGGTGGCACTTTTCGGGGAAATGTGCGCGGAACCCCTATTTGTTTATT
TTTCTAAATACATTCAAATATGTATCCGCTCATGAGACAATAACCCTGATAAATGCTTCAATAATATTGA
AAAAGGAAGAGTATGAGTATTCAACATTTCCGTGTCGCCCTTATTCCCTTTTTTGCGGCATTTTGCCTTC
CTGTTTTTGCTCACCCAGAAACGCTGGTGAAAGTAAAAGATGCTGAAGATCAGTTGGGTGCACGAGTGGG
TTACATCGAACTGGATCTCAACAGCGGTAAGATCCTTGAGAGTTTTCGCCCCGAAGAACGTTTTCCAATG
ATGAGCACTTTTAAAGTTCTGCTATGTGGCGCGGTATTATCCCGTATTGACGCCGGGCAAGAGCAACTCG
GTCGCCGCATACACTATTCTCAGAATGACTTGGTTGAGTACTCACCAGTCACAGAAAAGCATCTTACGGA
TGGCATGACAGTAAGAGAATTATGCAGTGCTGCCATAACCATGAGTGATAACACTGCGGCCAACTTACTT
CTGACAACGATCGGAGGACCGAAGGAGCTAACCGCTTTTTTGCACAACATGGGGGATCATGTAACTCGCC
TTGATCGTTGGGAACCGGAGCTGAATGAAGCCATACCAAACGACGAGCGTGACACCACGATGCCTGTAGC
AATGGCAACAACGTTGCGCAAACTATTAACTGGCGAACTACTTACTCTAGCTTCCCGGCAACAATTAATA
GACTGGATGGAGGCGGATAAAGTTGCAGGACCACTTCTGCGCTCGGCCCTTCCGGCTGGCTGGTTTATTG
CTGATAAATCTGGAGCCGGTGAGCGTGGGTCTCGCGGTATCATTGCAGCACTGGGGCCAGATGGTAAGCC
CTCCCGTATCGTAGTTATCTACACGACGGGGAGTCAGGCAACTATGGATGAACGAAATAGACAGATCGCT
GAGATAGGTGCCTCACTGATTAAGCATTGGTAACTGTCAGACCAAGTTTACTCATATATACTTTAGATTG
ATTTAAAACTTCATTTTTAATTTAAAAGGATCTAGGTGAAGATCCTTTTTGATAATCTCATGACCAAAAT
CCCTTAACGTGAGTTTTCGTTCCACTGAGCGTCAGACCCCGTAGAAAAGATCAAAGGATCTTC
Features (pLannotate 1.2.2; 24 found; start..end, strand, type, name):
      1..589     +  rep_origin     ori: high-copy-number ColE1/pMB1/pBR322/pUC origin of replication
    772..864     +  CDS            lacI (fragment): lac repressor; lacI; The lac repressor binds to the lac operator to inhibit transcription in E. coli. This inhibition can be relieved by adding lactose or isopropyl-β-D-thiogalactopyranoside (IPTG).
    877..898     +  protein_bind   CAP binding site: CAP binding activates transcription in the presence of cAMP. E. coli catabolite activator protein
    913..943     +  promoter       lac promoter: promoter for the E. coli lac operon
    951..967     +  protein_bind   lac operator: The lac repressor binds to the lac operator to inhibit transcription in E. coli. This inhibition can be relieved by adding lactose or isopropyl-β-D-thiogalactopyranoside (IPTG). lac repressor encoded by lacI
   1012..1030    +  promoter       T3 promoter: promoter for bacteriophage T3 RNA polymerase
   1101..1753    -  promoter       GAL1,10 promoter: GAL1 and GAL10 genes of S. cerevisiae; divergent inducible promoter, regulated by Gal4
   1765..1789    +  CDS            YPet (fragment): yellow fluorescent protein optimized for FRET with CyPet (Nguyen and Daugherty, 2005)
   1812..2444    +  CDS            POLG_HKV1 (fragment): Experimental evidence at protein level: Swiss-Prot protein existence level 1. [RNA-directed RNA polymerase]: Replicates the genomic and antigenomic RNAs by recognizing replications specific signals (By similarity). Performs VPg uridylylation (By similarity). From Human klassevirus 1 (HKV-1).
   1827..1851    +  protein_bind   attB1: mutant version of attB; recombination site for the Gateway® BP reaction BP Clonase™
   2449..2473    -  protein_bind   attB2: mutant version of attB; recombination site for the Gateway® BP reaction BP Clonase™
   2477..2524    +  misc_feature   MCS (fragment): pBluescript multiple cloning site
   2525..2772    +  terminator     CYC1 terminator: S. cerevisiae CYC1; transcription terminator for CYC1
   2791..2809    -  promoter       T7 promoter: promoter for bacteriophage T7 RNA polymerase
   2817..2972    +  CDS            lacZα (fragment): LacZα fragment of β-galactosidase; lacZ fragment
   2976..3404    +  rep_origin     f1 ori (sequence partly withheld): f1 bacteriophage origin of replication; arrow indicates direction of (+) strand synthesis
   3432..3483    -  misc_feature   bom (fragment): basis of mobility region from pBR322
   3562..4365    -  CDS            URA3: orotidine-5'-phosphate decarboxylase, required for uracil biosynthesis; S. cerevisiae URA3; yeast auxotrophic marker, counterselectable with 5-fluoroorotic acid (5-FOA)
   4366..4581    -  promoter       URA3 promoter: S. cerevisiae URA3
   4589..4638    -  misc_feature   bom (fragment): basis of mobility region from pBR322
   4740..4775    -  CDS            rop (fragment): Rop protein, which maintains plasmids at low copy number; rop
   4843..5346    -  misc_feature   CEN/ARS: S. cerevisiae CEN6 centromere fused to an autonomously replicating sequence
   5383..5487    +  promoter       AmpR promoter: bla
   5488..6348    +  CDS            AmpR: β-lactamase; bla; confers resistance to ampicillin, carbenicillin, and related antibiotics
