[The description below was written by a language model from this plasmid's Addgene catalogue record and pLannotate feature annotations shown in this document.]
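Description:
pAG416GAL10-SV-A_3C is a yeast expression shuttle plasmid of about 6.5 kb, made by Gateway recombination into the pAG416GAL10-ccdB-6stop destination backbone. In E. coli it replicates from a high-copy ColE1/pUC-type origin and is selected through the AmpR β-lactamase gene. An f1 origin and remnants of the pBluescript lac/lacZα region, with flanking T3 and T7 promoters, are also present. In Saccharomyces cerevisiae the plasmid is maintained through a CEN6/ARS element, which gives stable, low-copy centromeric propagation. It is selected by the URA3 marker under its own promoter, which complements uracil auxotrophy and can be counterselected with 5-FOA.

The payload is the 3C protease of Salivirus A, annotated as a fragment of roughly 630 nt of the Human klassevirus 1 polyprotein. It lies between attB1 and attB2 sites left by the Gateway reaction, although the automated annotation draws the polyprotein match as overlapping attB1, so the exact boundaries are approximate. Transcription is driven by the divergent GAL1,10 promoter region, oriented here so that the GAL10 side faces the insert, and it is terminated by the CYC1 terminator. This promoter is regulated by Gal4, so protease expression is galactose-inducible. A very short hit labelled YPet upstream of the insert is probably an annotation artefact rather than a fluorescent tag, and no epitope tag or reporter is recorded.

The record gives the purpose as expressing the protease in yeast. The associated publication describes a multiplexed method for rapidly identifying viral protease inhibitors, which suggests this plasmid is one of a set of viral protease expression constructs used for such screening.
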