Addgene plasmid #203474: pAG416GAL10-SV-A_3C
Purpose: Expresses SV-A 3C protease from a GAL10 promoter with a URA3 marker
Depositing lab: Alejandro Chavez. Depositing organization: University of California, San Diego (UCSD). Publication: A multiplex method for rapidly identifying viral protease inhibitors. Hong SJ, Resnick SJ, Iketani S, Cha JW, Albert BA, Fazekas CT, Chang CW, Liu H, Dagan S, Abagyan MR, Fajtova P, Culbertson B, Brace B, Reddem ER, Forouhar F, Glickman JF, Balkovec JM, Stockwell BR, Shapiro L, O'Donoghue AJ, Sabo Y, Freundlich JS, Ho DD, Chavez A. Mol Syst Biol. 2025 Feb;21(2):158-172. doi: 10.1038/s44320-024-00082-1. Epub 2025 Jan 6. PubMed 39762652.
Backbone
  Vector backbone: pAG416GAL10-ccdB-6stop
  Vector type: Yeast Expression
  Selectable markers: URA3
Growth in bacteria
  Bacterial resistance: Ampicillin, 100 μg/mL
  Growth temperature: 37°C
  Growth strain: DH5alpha
  Copy number: Unknown
Gene/Insert
  Gene/Insert name: SV-A 3C protease (alt name: Salivirus-A 3C protease)
  Entrez Gene: Hk1_gp1 (a.k.a. Hk1_gp1)
  Promoter: GAL10
  Cloning method: Gateway Cloning
  Sequencing primers: 5′ tggggctctttacatttcca
Terms and licenses: Academic/Nonprofit Terms; Industry Terms: Not Available to Industry
How to cite: pAG416GAL10-SV-A_3C was a gift from Alejandro Chavez (Addgene plasmid # 203474 ; http://n2t.net/addgene:203474 ; RRID:Addgene_203474)
